>Addgene plasmid #56283 | EGFP-Paxillin-KM-N-10 | addgene full sequence | sequence record 228546 | Addgene NGS Result
GCTCAGAGGCCGAGGCGGCCTCGGCCTCTGCATAAATAAAAAAAATTAGTCAGCCATGGGGCGGAGAATG
GGCGGAACTGGGCGGAGTTAGGGGCGGGATGGGCGGAGTTAGGGGCGGGACTATGGTTGCTGACTAATTG
AGATGCATGCTTTGCATACTTCTGCCTGCTGGGGAGCCTGGGGACTTTCCACACCTGGTTGCTGACTAAT
TGAGATGCATGCTTTGCATACTTCTGCCTGCTGGGGAGCCTGGGGACTTTCCACACCCTAACTGACACAC
ATTCCACAGCTGGTTCTTTCCGCCTCAGGACTCTTCCTTTTTCAATATTATTGAAGCATTTATCAGGGTT
ATTGTCTCATGAGCGGATACATATTTGAATGTATTTAGAAAAATAAACAAATAGGGGTTCCGCGCACATT
TCCCCGAAAAGTGCCACCTG
[124 nt withheld, positions 441-564]
C
[91 nt withheld, positions 566-656]
A
[49 nt withheld, positions 658-706]
CCTTTGACGTTGGAGTCCACGTTCTTT
[37 nt withheld, positions 734-770]
ACCCTATCTCGGTCTATTCTTTTGATTTATAAGGGATTTTGCCGATTTCGGCCTATTGGTTAAAAAATGA
GCTGATTTAACAAAAATTTAACGCGAATTTTAACAAAATATTAACGCTTACAATTTACGCGTTAAGATAC
ATTGATGAGTTTGGACAAACCACAACTAGAATGCAGTGAAAAAAATGCTTTATTTGTGAAATTTGTGATG
CTATTGCTTTATTTGTAACCATTATAAGCTGCAATAAACAAGTTAACAACAACAATTGCATTCATTTTAT
GTTTCAGGTTCAGGGGGAGGTGTGGGAGGTTTTTTAAAGCAAGTAAAACCTCTACAAATGTGGTATGGCT
GATTATGATCAGTTATCTAGATCCGGTGGATCCCGGGCCCGCGGTACCGTCGACTGCAGAATTCTTACAG
CTCGTCCTTTCCGGACTTGTACAGCTCGTCCATGCCGAGAGTGATCCCGGCGGCGGTCACGAACTCCAGC
AGGACCATGTGATCGCGCTTCTCGTTGGGGTCTTTGCTCAGCTTGGACTGGGTGCTCAGGTAGTGGTTGT
CGGGCAGCAGCACGGGGCCGTCGCCGATGGGGGTGTTCTGCTGGTAGTGGTCGGCGAGCTGCACGCTGCC
GTCCTCGATGTTGCAGTTGAGGCCGAAGTTGGCCTTGATGCCGTTCTTCTGCTTGTCGGCGGTGATATAG
ACGTTGCCGTGGATGGCGTTGTACTCCAGCTTGTGCCCCAGGATGTTGCCGTCCTCCTTGAAGTCGATGC
CCTTCAGCTCGATGCGGTTCACCAGGGTGTCGCCCTCGAACTTCACCTCGGCGCGGGTCTTGTAGTTGCC
GTCGTCCTTGAAGAAGATGGTGCGCTCCTGGACGTAGCCTTCGGGCATGGCGGACTTGAAGAAGTCGTGC
TGCTTCATGTGGTCGGGGTAGCGGGCGAAGCACTGCACGCCCCAGCTCAGGGTGGTCACGAGGGTGGGCC
AGGGCACGGGCAGCTTGCCGGTGGTGCAGATGAACTTCAGGGTCAGCTTGCCGTAGGTGGCATCGCCCTC
GCCCTCGCCGGACACGCTGAACTTGTGGCCGTTTACGTCGCCGTCCAGCTCGACCAGGATGGGCACCACC
CCGGTGAACAGCTCCTCGCCCTTGCTCACCATGGTGGCGACCGGTGCGGCGACGGCCAGGCCGAGGAGGC
CGAGCAGCAACGGCACGGATAGCAGCATGGTGGCGCTAGCGGATCTGACGGTTCACTAAACCAGCTCTGC
TTATATAGACCTCCCACCGTACACGCCTACCGCCCATTTGCGTCAATGGGGCGGAGTTGTTACGACATTT
TGGAAAGTCCCGTTGATTTTGGTGCCAAAACAAACTCCCATTGACGTCAATGGGGTGGAGACTTGGAAAT
CCCCGTGAGTCAAACCGCTATCCACGCCCATTGATGTACTGCCAAAACCGCATCACCATGGTAATAGCGA
TGACTAATACGTAGATGTACTGCCAAGTAGGAAAGTCCCATAAGGTCATGTACTGGGCATAATGCCAGGC
GGGCCATTTACCGTCATTGACGTCAATAGGGGGCGTACTTGGCATATGATACACTTGATGTACTGCCAAG
TGGGCAGTTTACCGTAAATACTCCACCCATTGACGTCAATGGAAAGTCCCTATTGGCGTTACTATGGGAA
CATACGTCATTATTGACGTCAATGGGCGGGGGTCGTTGGGCGGTCAGCCAGGCGGGCCATTTACCGTAAG
TTATGTAACGCGGAACTCCATATATGGGCTATGAACTAATGACCCCGTAATTGATTACTATTAATAACTA
ATGCATGGCGGTAATACGGTTATCCACAGAATCAGGGGATAACGCAGGAAAGAACATGTGAGCAAAAGGC
CAGCAAAAGGCCAGGAACCGTAAAAAGGCCGCGTTGCTGGCGTTTTTCCATAGGCTCCGCCCCCCTGACG
AGCATCACAAAAATCGACGCTCAAGTCAGAGGTGGCGAAACCCGACAGGACTATAAAGATACCAGGCGTT
TCCCCCTGGAAGCTCCCTCGTGCGCTCTCCTGTTCCGACCCTGCCGCTTACCGGATACCTGTCCGCCTTT
CTCCCTTCGGGAAGCGTGGCGCTTTCTCATAGCTCACGCTGTAGGTATCTCAGTTCGGTGTAGGTCGTTC
GCTCCAAGCTGGGCTGTGTGCACGAACCCCCCGTTCAGCCCGACCGCTGCGCCTTATCCGGTAACTATCG
TCTTGAGTCCAACCCGGTAAGACACGACTTATCGCCACTGGCAGCAGCCACTGGTAACAGGATTAGCAGA
GCGAGGTATGTAGGCGGTGCTACAGAGTTCTTGAAGTGGTGGCCTAACTACGGCTACACTAGAAGAACAG
TATTTGGTATCTGCGCTCTGCTGAAGCCAGTTACCTTCGGAAAAAGAGTTGGTAGCTCTTGATCCGGCAA
ACAAACCACCGCTGGTAGCGGTGGTTTTTTTGTTTGCAAGCAGCAGATTACGCGCAGAAAAAAAGGATCT
CAAGAAGATCCTTTGATCTTTTCTACGGGGTCTGACGCTCAGTGGAACGAAAACTCACGTTAAGGGATTT
TGGTCATGAGATTATCAAAAAGGATCTTCACCTAGATCCTTTTAAATTAAAAATGAAGTTTTAAATCAAT
CTAAAGTATATATGAGTAACCTGAGGCTATGGCAGGGCCTGCCGCCCCGACGTTGGCTGCGAGCCCTGGG
CCTTCACCCGAACTTGGGGGGTGGGGTGGGGAAAAGGAAGAAACGCGGGCGTATTGGCCCCAATGGGGTC
TCGGTGGGGTATCGACAGAGTGCCAGCCCTGGGACCGAACCCCGCGTTTATGAACAAACGACCCAACACC
GTGCGTTTTATTCTGTCTTTTTATTGCCGTCATAGCGCGGGTTCCTTCCGGTATTGTCTCCTTCCGTGTT
TCAGTTAGCCTCCCCCTAGGGTGGGCGAAGAACTCCAGCATGAGATCCCCGCGCTGGAGGATCATCCAGC
CGGCGTCCCGGAAAACGATTCCGAAGCCCAACCTTTCATAGAAGGCGGCGGTGGAATCGAAATCTCGTGA
TGGCAGGTTGGGCGTCGCTTGGTCGGTCATTTCGAACCCCAGAGTCCCGCTCAGAAGAACTCGTCAAGAA
GGCGATAGAAGGCGATGCGCTGCGAATCGGGAGCGGCGATACCGTAAAGCACGAGGAAGCGGTCAGCCCA
TTCGCCGCCAAGCTCTTCAGCAATATCACGGGTAGCCAACGCTATGTCCTGATAGCGGTCCGCCACACCC
AGCCGGCCACAGTCGATGAATCCAGAAAAGCGGCCATTTTCCACCATGATATTCGGCAAGCAGGCATCGC
CATGGGTCACGACGAGATCCTCGCCGTCGGGCATGCTCGCCTTGAGCCTGGCGAACAGTTCGGCTGGCGC
GAGCCCCTGATGCTCTTCGTCCAGATCATCCTGATCGACAAGACCGGCTTCCATCCGAGTACGTGCTCGC
TCGATGCGATGTTTCGCTTGGTGGTCGAATGGGCAGGTAGCCGGATCAAGCGTATGCAGCCGCCGCATTG
CATCAGCCATGATGGATACTTTCTCGGCAGGAGCAAGGTGAGATGACAGGAGATCCTGCCCCGGCACTTC
GCCCAATAGCAGCCAGTCCCTTCCCGCTTCAGTGACAACGTCGAGCACAGCTGCGCAAGGAACGCCCGTC
GTGGCCAGCCACGATAGCCGCGCTGCCTCGTCTTGCAGTTCATTCAGGGCACCGGACAGGTCGGTCTTGA
CAAAAAGAACCGGGCGCCCCTGCGCTGACAGCCGGAACACGGCGGCATCAGAGCAGCCGATTGTCTGTTG
TGCCCAGTCATAGCCGAATAGCCTCTCCACCCAAGCGGCCGGAGAACCTGCGTGCAATCCATCTTGTTCA
ATCATGCGAAACGATCCTCATCCTGTCTCTTGATCGATCTTTGCAAAAGCCTAGGCCTCCAAAAAAGCCT
CCTCACTACTTCTGGAATA
Features (pLannotate 1.2.2; 14 found; start..end, strand, type, name):
    310..414     -  promoter       AmpR promoter: bla
    441..869     +  rep_origin     f1 ori (sequence partly withheld): f1 bacteriophage origin of replication; arrow indicates direction of (+) strand synthesis
    903..1024    -  polyA_signal   SV40 poly(A) signal: SV40 polyadenylation signal
   1047..1131    -  CDS            large T antigen (fragment): large T antigen from SV40 (simian virus 40)
   1148..1184    -  misc_feature   MCS (fragment): multiple cloning site
   1206..1922    -  CDS            mCerulean3: mCerulean3 is a basic (constitutively fluorescent) cyan fluorescent protein published in 2011, derived from Aequorea victoria. It is reported to be a somewhat slowly-maturing monomer with very low acid sensitivity.
   2023..2226    -  promoter       CMV promoter: human cytomegalovirus (CMV) immediate early promoter
   2227..2530    -  enhancer       CMV enhancer: human cytomegalovirus immediate early enhancer
   2705..3293    -  rep_origin     ori: high-copy-number ColE1/pMB1/pBR322/pUC origin of replication
   3515..3531    +  polyA_signal   bGH poly(A) signal (fragment): bovine growth hormone polyadenylation signal
   3622..3669    -  polyA_signal   HSV TK poly(A) signal: herpes simplex virus thymidine kinase polyadenylation signal (Cole and Stacy, 1985)
   3728..3880    -  CDS            ble (fragment): BLE_KLEPN - Experimental evidence at protein level: Swiss-Prot protein existence level 1. Binding protein with a strong affinity to the bleomycin family of antibiotics. Binds to CL990; an antimitotic-antibiotic compound. From Klebsiella pneumoniae.
   3901..4695    -  CDS            NeoR/KanR: aminoglycoside phosphotransferase from Tn5; aph(3')-II (or nptII); confers resistance to neomycin, kanamycin, and G418 (Geneticin®)
   4730..308     -  promoter       SV40 promoter (across the origin): SV40 enhancer and early promoter
