[The description below was written by a language model from this plasmid's Addgene catalogue record and pLannotate feature annotations shown in this document.]
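Description:
EGFP-Paxillin-KM-N-10 is catalogued as a mammalian expression plasmid built on the EGFP-N1 backbone, intended to express chicken (G. gallus) paxillin as a fusion with EGFP at its C terminus under the CMV promoter. The "KM" designation refers to a mutation that removes a Kozak sequence. Because paxillin is a focal adhesion adaptor protein, the fusion is meant to serve as a live-cell fluorescent marker for focal adhesions, with excitation at 488 nm and emission at 507 nm. The plasmid is a high-copy vector propagated in bacteria under kanamycin selection, and G418 can be used to select transfected mammalian cells.

The accompanying feature table does not fully match this description. The sequenced record is 4,779 nt, only slightly larger than the stated 4,750 bp empty backbone, and no paxillin coding sequence is annotated. Only about 100 nt separate the CMV promoter from the fluorescent protein ORF, which leaves no room for a paxillin insert. That ORF was labelled mCerulean3 by the annotation tool. It may simply be a closely related Aequorea GFP variant such as EGFP, but the record does not settle this.

The remaining features fit an N1-type backbone. The CMV enhancer and promoter drive the fluorescent protein, which is followed by an MCS fragment and the SV40 poly(A) signal. A Tn5 NeoR/KanR gene is driven by both the SV40 early promoter and a bacterial bla promoter and ends in the HSV TK poly(A) signal. The plasmid also carries a pUC-type high-copy origin and an f1 origin. Users should confirm that the paxillin insert is present before relying on the sequence record.
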