Addgene plasmid #56283: EGFP-Paxillin-KM-N-10
Purpose: Localization: Focal Adhesions, Excitation: 488, Emission: 507
Depositing lab: Michael Davidson. Depositing organization: Florida State University, Tallahassee.
Backbone
  Vector backbone: EGFP-N1
  Backbone size w/o insert (bp): 4750
  Vector type: Mammalian Expression
  Selectable markers: Neomycin (select with G418)
Growth in bacteria
  Bacterial resistance: Kanamycin, 50 μg/mL
  Growth temperature: 37°C
  Growth strain: DH5alpha
  Copy number: High Copy
Gene/Insert
  Gene/Insert name: Paxillin KM (alt name: NM_204984.1)
  Species: G. gallus (chicken)
  Mutation: Mutation to remove Kozak sequence
  Promoter: CMV
  Tag / fusion protein: EGFP (C terminal on backbone)
  Cloning method: Unknown
  Sequencing primers: 5′ CMV-F; 3′ SV40pA-R
Terms and licenses: Academic/Nonprofit Terms; Industry Terms: Not Available to Industry
Depositor comments: . Excitation = 488; Emission = 507
How to cite: EGFP-Paxillin-KM-N-10 was a gift from Michael Davidson (Addgene plasmid # 56283)
