>Addgene plasmid #56283 | EGFP-Paxillin-KM-N-10 | depositor partial sequence | sequence record 87190 | insert sequence
AGATCCGCTAGCGCTACCGGACTCAGATCCATGGACGACCTCGATGCCTTACTGGCAGACCTGGAATCCA
CCACCTCGCATATCTCTAAGCGACCGGTGTTTCTAACAGAGGAAACGCCTTACTCCTACCCAACTGGAAA
CCATACGTACCAGGAGATTGCTGTGCCACCGCCGGTGCCCCCGCCGCCTTCCAGTGAGGCCCTAAATGGC
ACTGTGATTGACCCCTTAGACCAGTGGCAACCCAGCGTGTCCAGATACGGCCACCAGCAACCTCAGTCCC
AGTCTCCGATATACAGCTCTAGTGCCAAAAGCTCCAGTGCCTCTGTTCCTAGAGACGGGCTCAGCTCCCC
TTCTCCCCGTGCCAGTGAGGAGGAACACGTGTACAGCTTCCCAAACAAGCAGAAGTCTGCAGAACCATCT
CCCTCACTGACCAGCACCTCCCTGGGCAGCAACCTCTCGGAACTGGACAGGCTTCTCCTGGAACTGAATG
CTGTTCAACATAATCCCCCCAGTGGCTTCTCAGCAGATGAAGTCAGCAGAAGCCCATCACTGCCCAATGT
GACCGGACCTCACTATGTCATCCCAGAGAGCAGCAGCTCTGCAGGAGGGAAGGCTGCACCCCCTACAAAA
GAAAAACCAAAGCGGAATGGTGGGCGTGGGATTGAAGATGTGCGTCCCAGTGTGGAGAGCCTGCTGGATG
AGCTGGAGAGCTCTGTGCCAAGCCCAGTCCCTGCAATCACTGTGAGCCAAGGGGAGGTGAGCAGCCCCCA
GCGTGTCAACGCCAGTCAGCAGCAGACCCGTATCTCTGCTTCTTCAGCTACACGAGAACTGGATGAGCTG
ATGGCGTCCCTCTCTGACTTTAAGTTCATGGCACAGGGGAAAGCCGGCGGCAGCAGCTCCCCACCATCCA
CCACCCCAAAGCCTGGCAGTCAGCTGGACACCATGCTGGGAAGTCTGCAGTCTGACCTGAACAAACTGGG
GGTAGCGACGGTCGCCAAGGGTGTGTGCGGAGCCTGCAAGAAGCCGATTGCTGGGCAGGTAGTTACAGCC
ATGGGGAAGACCTGGCACCCTGAGCACTTCGTCTGCACCCACTGCCAGGAGGAGATTGGATCACGGAACT
TCTTTGAGCGGGATGGGCAGCCCTACTGTGAGAAGGACTATCACAACCTCTTCTCTCCTCGCTGCTACTA
CTGCAATGGGCCAATCCTTGATAAAGTGGTGACGGCTTTGGACAGGACGTGGCACCCTGAACACTTTTTC
TGTGCCCAGTGTGGAGTTTTCTTTGGACCTGAAGGATTTCATGAGAAGGATGGCAAAGCCTATTGCCGCA
AGGACTACTTTGACATGTTTGCTCCCAAGTGTGGAGGCTGTGCCCGGGCTATCCTGGAAAATTACATTTC
TGCCTTAAACACCCTGTGGCACCCTGAGTGCTTTGTCTGTCGGGAATGTTTCACACCGTTCATCAACGGC
AGCTTCTTCGAGCACGACGGCCAGCCCTACTGCGAGGTGCATTACCACGAGCGCCGCGGCTCGCTGTGCT
CTGGCTGCCAGAAGCCCATCACGGGACGCTGCATCACTGCCATGGGCAAGAAATTTCACCCCGAACACTT
TGTCTGTGCCTTCTGCCTCAAGCAGCTCAACAAAGGAACCTTCAAAGAACAGAACGACAAGCCCTACTGT
CAGAACTGCTTTCTCAAACTCTTCTGTGGTACCGCGGGCCCGGGATCCATCGCCACCATGGTGAGCAAGG
GCGAGGAGCTGTTCACCGGGGTGGTGCCCATCCTGGTCGAGCTGGACGGCGACGTAAACGGCCACAAGTT
CAGCGTGTCCGGCGAGGGCGAGGGCGATGCCACCTACGGCAAGCTGACCCTGAAGTTCATCTGCACCACC
GGCAAGCTGCCCGTGCCCTGGCCCACCCTCGTGACCACCCTGACCTACGGCGTGCAGTGCTTCAGCCGCT
ACCCCGACCACATGAAGCAGCACGACTTCTTCAAGTCCGCCATGCCCGAAGGCTACGTCCAGGAGCGCAC
CATCTTCTTCAAGGACGACGGCAACTACAAGACCCGCGCCGAGGTGAAGTTCGAGGGCGACACCCTGGTG
AACCGCATCGAGCTGAAGGGCATCGACTTCAAGGAGGACGGCAACATCCTGGGGCACAAGCTGGAGTACA
ACTACAACAGCCACAACGTCTATATCATGGCCGACAAGCAGAAGAACGGCATCAAGGTGAACTTCAAGAT
CCGCCACAACATCGAGGACGGCAGCGTGCAGCTCGCCGACCACTACCAGCAGAACACCCCCATCGGCGAC
GGCCCCGTGCTGCTGCCCGACAACCACTACCTGAGCACCCAGTCCGCCCTGAGCAAAGACCCCAACGAGA
AGCGCGATCACATGGTCCTGCTGGAGTTCGTGACCGCCGCCGGGATCACTCTCGGCATGGACGAGCTGTA
CAAGTAAAGCGGCCGCGACTCTAGATCATAATCAG
